Addgene plasmid #37740: pUASp YFP Rab32 CA
Depositing lab: Matthew Scott. Depositing organization: Stanford University. Publication: Thirty-one flavors of Drosophila rab proteins. Zhang J, Schulze KL, Hiesinger PR, Suyama K, Wang S, Fish M, Acar M, Hoskins RA, Bellen HJ, Scott MP. Genetics. 2007 Jun;176(2):1307-22. Epub 2007 Apr 3. 10.1534/genetics.106.066761 PubMed 17409086.
Backbone
  Vector backbone: pUASp
  Backbone size w/o insert (bp): 9939
  Vector type: Insect Expression ; Drosophila
Growth in bacteria
  Bacterial resistance: Ampicillin, 100 μg/mL
  Growth temperature: 37°C
  Growth strain: Top10
  Copy number: Unknown
Gene/Insert
  Gene/Insert name: Rab32
  Species: D. melanogaster (fly)
  Mutation: Q79L (constitutive active)
  Entrez Gene: Rab32 (a.k.a. Dmel_CG8024, 24652026, 24652028, A1Z7S1, CG8024, DRABR1, DmRab32, Dmel\CG8024, DrabRP1, Ltd, RAB-RP1, RAB7L, Rab-RP1, Rab-RP1/CG8024, Rab-r1, Rab32/RP1, Rab7L1, RabRP1, anon-WO0118547.106, beck, ltd, rab32)
  Promoter: GAL4
  Tag / fusion protein: YFP (N terminal on backbone)
  Cloning method: Gateway Cloning
  Sequencing primers: 5′ EGFP-C; 3′ pUASp-3 5'-AGGTTTAACCAGGGGATGCT
Terms and licenses: Academic/Nonprofit Terms; Industry Terms: Not Available to Industry
How to cite: pUASp YFP Rab32 CA was a gift from Matthew Scott (Addgene plasmid # 37740 ; http://n2t.net/addgene:37740 ; RRID:Addgene_37740)
