[The description below was written by a language model from this plasmid's Addgene catalogue record.]
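Description:
pUASp YFP Rab32 CA is a Drosophila expression plasmid built on the pUASp backbone (about 9.9 kb without insert) that places a YFP-tagged, constitutively active form of the fly small GTPase Rab32 under GAL4 control. It is propagated in E. coli with ampicillin selection; the copy number is recorded as unknown, and no feature table is provided, so the origin of replication and any fly transformation marker or transposon ends carried by the backbone are not stated in the record.

The insert is the D. melanogaster Rab32 coding sequence (also known as Rab-RP1 or lightoid), introduced by Gateway recombination downstream of a YFP that is supplied by the backbone, giving an N-terminal YFP-Rab32 fusion. N-terminal tagging is the usual choice for Rab proteins because it leaves the C-terminal prenylation motif needed for membrane association free. The Q79L substitution is annotated as constitutively active; in Rab GTPases, mutations of this conserved glutamine generally impair GTP hydrolysis and hold the protein in its GTP-bound, active state. The promoter is listed as GAL4, meaning that expression depends on GAL4-responsive UAS elements. The fusion is therefore silent until combined with a GAL4 driver, which determines the tissue and timing of expression. pUASp-type vectors are generally used because they support expression in the female germline as well as in somatic tissues.

The plasmid belongs to a systematic collection of tagged Drosophila Rab constructs. It is suited to imaging the subcellular localisation of activated Rab32 and to testing the effects of locked-on Rab32 activity on membrane trafficking in chosen tissues.
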