>Addgene plasmid #37740 | pUASp YFP Rab32 CA | addgene partial sequence | sequence record 55814 | EGFP-C 5'-CATGGTCCTGCTGGAGTTCGTG-3'
GAGCTGTACAAGTCCGGACTCAGATCTCGAGCTCAAGCTTCGAATTCTGCAGTCGACGGTACCGCGGGCC
CGGGATCATCAACAAGTTTGTACAAAAAAGCAGGCTTAATGACACTAAGATCCAAAGCCATCATGACATC
CACCAGCGATAAGCGCGAGCATCTGTACAAGATTCTAGTCATTGGTGAACTGGGCACCGGCAAGACGTCC
TTCATTAAGCGCTATGTGCACCAGTTCTTCAGCCAGAACTACAGGGCCACCATCGGCGTGGACTTCGCCC
TGAAAGTGCTGCAGTGGGACGCCAATACGATAGTGCGCCTCCAGCTGTGGGATATCGCCGGTCTGGAGAG
GTTTGGCAACATGACCCGTGTCTACTACAAGGAGGCGGTGGGCGCGTTCATCGTTTTTGATGTGACTCGC
AGTGGGACTTTCGATTGCGTGAGCAAGTGGAAGGAAGATCTAGACTCCAAGGTGCAGCTGCCGGACGGCA
GTCCCATTCCGTGCATCCTGCTGGCCAATAAATGCGACCAGGAAAAGCAGGGCATCATAACGCAGCCCGA
GAAGATGGATGAGTATGTGAGGGAGAACGGATTTGCCGGTTGGTTTGAGACATCCGCCAAGGAGAATATC
AACATCGATGAGGCAGCTCGTGCCCTCGTGAATAAGATACTCATCAACGATAAGCTGATATCTGCCGATC
TGGCCGATGGCGACAAGTTCAACTTGAGCGCGGCCGATGCAACCGGATCGGATGCCAAGAACAAGTGTTC
CTGCTGAAACCCAGCTTTCTTGTA
